>Addgene plasmid #203952 | pCAT.482 | addgene full sequence | sequence record 407002 | Addgene NGS Result
GGGATCCGGCAAAAAAGGGCAAGGTGTCACCACCCTGCCCTTTTTCTTTAAAACCGAAAAGATTACTTCG
CGTTATGCAGGCTTCCTCGCTCACTGACTCGCTGCGCTCGGTCGTTCGGCTGCGGCGAGCGGTATCAGCT
CACTCAAAGGCGGTAATCAATTGAGTTCTTTTACCCTCAGCCGAAATGCCTGCCGTTGCTAGACATTGCC
AGCCAGTGCCCGTCACTCCCGTACTAACTGTCACGAACCCCTGCAATAACTGTCACGCCCCCCTGCAATA
ACTGTCACGAACCCCTGCAATAACTGTCACGCCCCCAAACCTGCAAACCCAGCAGGGGCGGGGGCTGGCG
GGGTGTTGGAAAAATCCATCCATGATTATCTAAGAATAATCCACTAGGCGCGGTTATCAGCGCCCTTGTG
GGGCGCTGCTGCCCTTGCCCAATATGCCCGGCCAGAGGCCGGATAGCTGGTCTATTCGCTGCGCTAGGCT
ACACACCGCCCCACCGCTGCGCGGCAGGGGGAAAGGCGGGCAAAGCCCGCTAAACCCCACACCAAACCCC
GCAGAAATACGCTGGAGCGCTTTTAGCCGCTTTAGCGGCCTTTCCCCCTACCCGAAGGGTGGGGGCGCGT
GTGCAGCCCCGCAGGGCCTGTCTCGGTCGATCATTCAGCCCGGCTCATCCTTCTGGCGTGGCGGCAGACC
GAACAAGGCGCGGTCGTGGTCGCGTTCAAGGTACGCATCCATTGCCGCCATGAGCCGATCCTCCGGCCAC
TCGCTGCTGTTCACCTTGGCCAAAATCATGGCCCCCACCAGCACCTTGCGCCTTGTTTCGTTCTTGCGCT
CTTGCTGCTGTTCCCTTGCCCGCACCCGCTGAATTTCGGCATTGATTCGCGCTCGTTGTTCTTCGAGCTT
GGCCAGCCGATCCGCCGCCTTGTTGCTCCCCTTAACCATCTTGACACCCCATTGTTAATGTGCTGTCTCG
TAGGCTATCATGGAGGCACAGCGGCGGCAATCCCGACCCTACTTTGTAGGGGAGGGCGCACTTACCGGTT
TCTCTTCGAGAAACTGGCCTAACGGCCACCCTTCGGGCGGTGCGCTCTCCGAGGGCCATTGCATGGAGCC
GAAAAGCAAAAGCAACAGCGAGGCAGCATGGCGATTTATCACCTTACGGCGAAAACCGGCAGCAGGTCGG
GCGGCCAATCGGCCAGGGCCAAGGCCGACTACATCCAGCGCGAAGGCAAGTATGCCCGCGACATGGATGA
AGTCTTGCACGCCGAATCCGGGCACATGCCGGAGTTCGTCGAGCGGCCCGCCGACTACTGGGATGCTGCC
GACCTGTATGAACGCGCCAATGGGCGGCTGTTCAAGGAGGTCGAATTTGCCCTGCCGGTCGAGCTGACCC
TCGACCAGCAGAAGGCGCTGGCGTCCGAGTTCGCCCAGCACCTGACCGGTGCCGAGCGCCTGCCGTATAC
GCTGGCCATCCATGCCGGTGGCGGCGAGAACCCGCACTGCCACCTGATGATCTCCGAGCGGATCAATGAC
GGCATCGAGCGGCCCGCCGCTCAGTGGTTCAAGCGGTACAACGGCAAGACCCCGGAGAAGGGCGGGGCAC
AGAAGAACGAAGCGCTCAAGCCCAAGGCATGGCTTGAGCAGACCCGCGAGGCATGGGCCGACCATGCCAA
CCGGGCATTAGAGCGGGCTGGCCACGACGCCCGCATTGACCACAGAACACTTGAGGCGCAGGGCATCGAG
CGCCTGCCCGGTGTTCACCTGGGGCCGAACGTGGTGGAGATGGAAGGCCGGGGCATCCGCACCGACCGGG
CAGACGTGGCCCTGAACATCGACACCGCCAACGCCCAGATCATCGACTTACAGGAATACCGGGAGGCAAT
AGACCATGAACGCAATCGACAGAGTGAAGAAATCCAGAGGCATCAACGAGTTAGCGGAGCAGATCGAACC
GCTGGCCCAGAGCATGGCGACACTGGCCGACGAAGCCCGGCAGGTCATGAGCCAGACCCAGCAGGCCAGC
GAGGCGCAGGCGGCGGAGTGGCTGAAAGCCCAGCGCCAGACAGGGGCGGCATGGGTGGAGCTGGCCAAAG
AGTTGCGGGAGGTAGCCGCCGAGGTGAGCAGCGCCGCGCAGAGCGCCCGGAGCGCGTCGCGGGGGTGGCA
CTGGAAGCTATGGCTAACCGTGATGCTGGCTTCCATGATGCCTACGGTGGTGCTGCTGATCGCATCGTTG
CTCTTGCTCGACCTGACGCCACTGACAACCGAGGACGGCTCGATCTGGCTGCGCTTGGTGGCCCGATGAA
GAACGACAGGACTTTGCAGGCCATAGGCCGACAGCTCAAGGCCATGGGCTGTGAGCGCTTCGATATCGGC
GTCAGGGACGCCACCACCGGCCAGATGATGAACCGGGAATGGTCAGCCGCCGAAGTGCTCCAGAACACGC
CATGGCTCAAGCGGATGAATGCCCAGGGCAATGACGTGTATATCAGGCCCGCCGAGCAGGAGCGGCATGG
TCTGGTGCTGGTGGACGACCTCAGCGAGTTTGACCTGGATGACATGAAAGCCGAGGGCCGGGAGCCTGCC
CTGGTAGTGGAAACCAGCCCGAAGAACTATCAGGCATGGGTCAAGGTGGCCGACGCCGCAGGCGGTGAAC
TTCGGGGGCAGATTGCCCGGACGCTGGCCAGCGAGTACGACGCCGACCCGGCCAGCGCCGACAGCCGCCA
CTATGGCCGCTTGGCGGGCTTCACCAACCGCAAGGACAAGCACACCACCCGCGCCGGTTATCAGCCGTGG
GTGCTGCTGCGTGAATCCAAGGGCAAGACCGCCACCGCTGGCCCGGCGCTGGTGCAGCAGGCTGGCCAGC
AGATCGAGCAGGCCCAGCGGCAGCAGGAGAAGGCCCGCAGGCTGGCCAGCCTCGAACTGCCCGAGCGGCA
GCTTAGCCGCCACCGGCGCACGGCGCTGGACGAGTACCGCAGCGAGATGGCCGGGCTGGTCAAGCGCTTC
GGTGATGACCTCAGCAAGTGCGACTTTATCGCCGCGCAGAAGCTGGCCAGCCGGGGCCGCAGTGCCGAGG
AAATCGGCAAGGCCATGGCCGAGGCCAGCCCAGCGCTGGCAGAGCGCAAGCCCGGCCACGAAGCGGATTA
CATCGAGCGCACCGTCAGCAAGGTCATGGGTCTGCCCAGCGTCCAGCTTGCGCGGGCCGAGCTGGCACGG
GCACCGGCACCCCGCCAGCGAGGCATGGACAGGGGCGGGCCAGATTTCAGCATGTAGTGCTTGCGTTGGT
ACTCACGCCTGTTATACTATGAGTACTCACGCACAGAAGGGGGTTTTATGGAATACGAAAAAAGCGCTTC
AGGGTCGGTCTACCTGATCAAAAGTGACAAGGGCTATTGGTTGCCCGGTGGCTTTGGTTATACGTCAAAC
AAGGCCGAGGCTGGCCGCTTTTCAGTCGCTGATATGGCCAGCCTTAACCTTGACGGCTGCACCTTGTCCT
TGTTCCGCGAACACAAGCCTTTCGGCCCCGGCAAGTTTCTCGGTGACTGATATGAAAGACCAAAAGGACA
AGCAGACCGGCGACCTGCTGGCCAGCCCTGACGCTGTACGCCAAGCGCGATATGCCGAGCGCATGAAGGC
CAAAGGGATGCGTCAGCGCAAGTTCTGGCTGACCGACGACGAATACGAGGCGCTGCGCGAGTGCCTGGAA
GAACTCAGAGCGGCGCAGGGCGGGGGTAGTGACCCCGCCAGCGCCTAACCACCAACTGCCTGCAAAGGAG
GCAATCAATGGCTACCCATAAGCCTATCAATATTCTGGAGGCGTTCGCAGCAGCGCCGCCACCGCTGGAC
TACGTTTTGCCCAACATGGTGGCCGGTACGGTCGGGGCGCTGGTGTCGCCCGGTGGTGCCGGTAAATCCA
TGCTGGCCCTGCAACTGGCCGCACAGATTGCAGGCGGGCCGGATCTGCTGGAGGTGGGCGAACTGCCCAC
CGGCCCGGTGATCTACCTGCCCGCCGAAGATCCGCCCACCGCCATTCATCACCGCCTGCACGCCCTTGGG
GCGCACCTCAGCGCCGAGGAACGGCAAGCCGTGGCTGACGGCCTGCTGATCCAGCCGCTGATCGGCAGCC
TGCCCAACATCATGGCCCCGGAGTGGTTCGACGGCCTCAAGCGCGCCGCCGAGGGCCGCCGCCTGATGGT
GCTGGACACGCTGCGCCGGTTCCACATCGAGGAAGAAAACGCCAGCGGCCCCATGGCCCAGGTCATCGGT
CGCATGGAGGCCATCGCCGCCGATACCGGGTGCTCTATCGTGTTCCTGCACCATGCCAGCAAGGGCGCGG
CCATGATGGGCGCAGGCGACCAGCAGCAGGCCAGCCGGGGCAGCTCGGTACTGGTCGATAACATCCGCTG
GCAGTCCTACCTGTCGAGCATGACCAGCGCCGAGGCCGAGGAATGGGGTGTGGACGACGACCAGCGCCGG
TTCTTCGTCCGCTTCGGTGTGAGCAAGGCCAACTATGGCGCACCGTTCGCTGATCGGTGGTTCAGGCGGC
ATGACGGCGGGGTGCTCAAGCCCGCCGTGCTGGAGAGGCAGCGCAAGAGCAAGGGGGTGCCCCGTGGTGA
AGCCTAAGAACAAGCACAGCCTCAGCCACGTCCGGCACGACCCGGCGCACTGTCTGGCCCCCGGCCTGTT
CCGTGCCCTCAAGCGGGGCGAGCGCAAGCGCAGCAAGCTGGACGTGACGTATGACTACGGCGACGGCAAG
CGGATCGAGTTCAGCGGCCCGGAGCCGCTGGGCGCTGATGATCTGCGCATCCTGCAAGGGCTGGTGGCCA
TGGCTGGGCCTAATGGCCTAGTGCTTGGCCCGGAACCCAAGACCGAAGGCGGACGGCAGCTCCGGCTGTT
CCTGGAACCCAAGTGGGAGGCCGTCACCGCTGATGCCATGGTGGTCAAAGGTAGCTATCGGGCGCTGGCA
AAGGAAATCGGGGCAGAGGTCGATAGTGGTGGGGCGCTCAAGCACATACAGGACTGCATCGAGCGCCTTT
GGAAGGTATCCATCATCGCCCAGAATGGCCGCAAGCGGCAGGGGTTTCGGCTGCTGTCGGAGTACGCCAG
CGACGAGGCGGACGGGCGCCTGTACGTGGCCCTGAACCCCTTGATCGCGCAGGCCGTCATGGGTGGCGGC
CAGCATGTGCGCATCAGCATGGACGAGGTGCGGGCGCTGGACAGCGAAACCGCCCGCCTGCTGCACCAGC
GGCTGTGTGGCTGGATCGACCCCGGCAAAACCGGCAAGGCTTCCATAGATACCTTGTGCGGCTATGTCTG
GCCGTCAGAGGCCAGTGGTTCGACCATGCGCAAGCGCCGCCAGCGGGTGCGCGAGGCGTTGCCGGAGCTG
GTCGCGCTGGGCTGGACGGTAACCGAGTTCGCGGCGGGCAAGTACGACATCACCCGGCCCAAGGCGGCAG
GCTGACCCCCCCCACTCTATTGTAAACAAGACATTTTTATCTTTTATATTCAATGGCTTATTTTCCTGCT
AATTGGTAATACCATGGTACCGCTCTGCCAGTGTTACAACCAATTAACCAATTCTGATTAGAAAAACTCA
TCGAGCATCAAATGAAACTGCAATTTATTCATATCAGGATTATCAATACCATATTTTTGAAAAAGCCGTT
TCTGTAATGAAGGAGAAAACTCACCGAGGCAGTTCCATAGGATGGCAAGATCCTGGTATCGGTCTGCGAT
TCCGACTCGTCCAACATCAATACAACCTATTAATTTCCCCTCGTCAAAAATAAGGTTATCAAGTGAGAAA
TCACCATGAGTGACGACTGAATCCGGTGAGAATGGCAAAAGCTTATGCATTTCTTTCCAGACTTGTTCAA
CAGGCCAGCCATTACGCTCGTCATCAAAATCACTCGCATCAACCAAACCGTTATTCATTCGTGATTGCGC
CTGAGCGAGACGAAATACGCGATCGCTGTTAAAAGGACAATTACAAACAGGAATCGAATGCAACCGGCGC
AGGAACACTGCCAGCGCATCAACAATATTTTCACCTGAATCAGGATATTCTTCTAATACCTGGAATGCTG
TTTTCCCGGGGATCGCAGTGGTGAGTAACCATGCATCATCAGGAGTACGGATAAAATGCTTGATGGTCGG
AAGAGGCATAAATTCCGTCAGCCAGTTTAGTCTGACCATCTCATCTGTAACATCATTGGCAACGCTACCT
TTGCCATGTTTCAGAAACAACTCTGGCGCATCGGGCTTCCCATACAATCGATAGATTGTCGCACCTGATT
GCCCGACATTATCGCGAGCCCATTTATACCCATATAAATCAGCATCCATGTTGGAATTTAATCGCGGCCT
GGAGCAAGACGTTTCCCGTTGAATATGGCTCATAACACCCCTTGTATTACTGTTTATGTAAGCAGACAGT
TTTATTGTTCATGATGATATATTTTTATCTTGTGCAATGTAACATCAGAGATTTTGAGACACAACGTGGC
TTTGTTGAATAAATCGAACTTTTGCTGAGTTGAAGGATCAGCTCGAGTTACCAATGCTTAATCAGTGAGG
CACCTATCTCAGCGATCTGTCTATTTCGTTCATCCATAGTTGCCTGACTCCCCGTCGTGTAGATAACTAC
GATACGGGAGGGCTTACCATCTGGCCCCAGTGCTGCAATGATACCGCTGAGGTCTGCCTCGTGAAGAAGG
TGTTGCTGACTCATACCAGGCCTGAATCGCCCCATCATCCAGCCAGAAAGTGAGGGAGCCACGGTTGATG
AGAGCTTTGTTGTAGGTGGACCAGTTGGTGATTTTGAACTTTTGCTTTGCCACGGAACGGTCTGCGTTGT
CGGGAAGATGCGTGATCTGATCCTTCAACTCAGCAAAAGTTCGATTTATTCAACAAAGCCGCCGTCCCGT
CAAGTCAGCGTAATGCTCTGCCAGTGTTACAACCAATTAACCAATTCTGATTACTTGCCGACCACTTTTG
TAATCTCGCCCTTAACATAGTGCACAAATTCTTCGAGCTGATCAGCGCGAGACGCCAGTCGATCCTCTTC
TTGACCGAGATAGGCTTGACGAGCTTCGAGAATGACGGGTTGATATTGGGCCGGTAGCCGCTCCATAGCC
CAATCGGCAGCCACATCTTTGGGGGCAATTTTACCGGTAACGGCGCTATACCAAATGCGACTCAGTGTTA
AGACCACGTTGCGTTCATCACCCGCCCAATCTGGTGGAGAATTCCATAGGGTCAGGGTTTCATTCAAGGC
TTCAAACAAATCTTGCTCCGGGACTGGATCAAAGAGTTCCTCGGCGGCGGGTCCGACTAATGCTACGGAA
TGTTCCCGGGCCTTCGTGAGTAAAATCGCTAAATCGATATCAATAGTCGCGGGCTCAAAAATCCCGGCCA
GAATATCATTGCGTTGCCATTCGCCAAATTGGAGTTCGCGTTTAGCCGGATACCGCCAAGGAATGATATC
ATCATGCACTACGATGGTCACCTCAACTGCACGTAGAATTTCGGATTCGCCGGGAGAAGCGGACGTCTCT
AGTAGGTCATTAATTAAAGCCCGACGGGTAGTTTCATCTAAACGTACCGTTACGGTCACCAAGAGGTCAA
TATCGCTATGTGGCTTCAAGCCCCCATCGACCGCGGAACCATACAAATGTACCGCTAGTAAAGTAGGTTC
TAAGTGCCGTTCAATAACACCGACCACTTCAGATAACTGGGTACTCACTTCAGCAATAACCGCTTCGCGC
ATAACACCCCTTGTATTACTGTTTATGTAAGCAGACAGTTTTATTGTTCATGATGATATATTTTTATCTT
GTGCAATGTAACATCAGAGATTTTGAGACACAACGTGGCTTTTACTTGCCTAGTCTTCGCAGCTGGCACG
ACAGGTTTCCCGACTGGAAAGCGGGCAGTGAGCGCAACGCAATTAATGTGAGTTAGCTCACTCATTAGGC
ACCCCAGGCTTTACACTTTATGCTTCCGGCTCGTATGTTGTGTGGAATTGTGAGCGGATAACAATTTCAC
ACAGGAAACAGCTATGACCATGATTACGCCAAGCTTGCATGCCTGCAGGTCGACTCTAGAGGATCCCCGG
GTACCGAGCTCGAATTCACTGGCCGTCGTTTTACAACGTCGTGACTGGGAAAACCCTGGCGTTACCCAAC
TTAATCGCCTTGCAGCACATCCCCCTTTCGCCAGCTGGCGTAATAGCGAAGAGGCCCGCACCGATCGCCC
TTCCCAACAGTTGCGCAGCCTGAATGGCGAATGGCGCCTGATGCGGTATTTTCTCCTTACGCATCTGTGC
GGTATTTCACACCGCATATGGTGCACTCTCAGTACAATCTGCTCTGATGCCGCATAGTTAAGCCAGCCCC
GACACCCGCCAACACCCGCTGACGCGCCCTGACGGGCTTGTCTGCTCCCGGCATCCGCTTACAGACAAGC
TGTGACGAAGACAT
Features (pLannotate 1.2.2; 20 found; start..end, strand, type, name):
      5..62      +  terminator     his operon terminator: This putative transcriptin terminator from the E. coli his operon has a 2-bp deletion introduced during synthesis. Its efficiency has not been determined.
    244..638     -  rep_origin     RSF1010 oriV: replication origin of the broad-host-range plasmid RSF1010; requires the RSF1010 RepA/B/C proteins for replication (Scholz et al., 1989)
    668..949     -  CDS            mobC: MOBC_ECOLX - Protein predicted: Swiss-Prot protein existence level 4. This protein is essential to promote the specific transfer of the plasmid in the presence of conjugative plasmids. From Escherichia coli.
    980..1067    +  oriT           RSF1010 oriT: origin of transfer of the broad-host-range plasmid RSF1010 (Scholz et al., 1989)
   1896..2306    +  CDS            mobB: MOBB2_ECOLX - Protein predicted: Swiss-Prot protein existence level 4. This protein is essential to promote the specific transfer of the plasmid in the presence of conjugative plasmids. From Escherichia coli.
   2306..3277    +  CDS            RSF1010 RepB: replication protein B of the broad-host-range plasmid RSF1010 (Scholz et al., 1989); repB
   3720..3794    +  ncRNA          Plasmid R1162: Accession: RF00043 - R1162-like plasmid antisense RNA
   3788..4624    +  CDS            repA: REPJ_ECOLX - Experimental evidence at protein level: Swiss-Prot protein existence level 1. This protein is involved in regulating the plasmid copy- number. Increasing the level of this protein results in a higher plasmid copy-number. From Escherichia coli.
   4614..5465    +  CDS            RSF1010 RepC (fragment): replication protein C of the broad-host-range plasmid RSF1010 (Scholz et al., 1989); repC
   5588..6403    -  CDS            KanR: aminoglycoside phosphotransferase; aph(3')-Ia; confers resistance to kanamycin in bacteria or G418 (Geneticin®) in eukaryotes
   6559..6697    -  CDS            bla(M) (fragment): β-lactamase lacking the signal sequence; bla(M); allows cytosolic expression of β-lactamase
   6691..6840    -  CDS            TRA2_ECOLX (fragment): Protein predicted: Swiss-Prot protein existence level 4. Required for transposition of transposon Tn903. From Escherichia coli.
   6984..7772    -  CDS            aadA: S3AD_ECOLX - Experimental evidence at protein level: Swiss-Prot protein existence level 1. Mediates bacterial resistance to the antibiotics streptomycin and spectinomycin. From Escherichia coli.
   7899..7941    +  CDS            lacI (fragment): lac repressor; lacI; The lac repressor binds to the lac operator to inhibit transcription in E. coli. This inhibition can be relieved by adding lactose or isopropyl-β-D-thiogalactopyranoside (IPTG).
   7954..7975    +  protein_bind   CAP binding site: CAP binding activates transcription in the presence of cAMP. E. coli catabolite activator protein
   7990..8020    +  promoter       lac promoter: promoter for the E. coli lac operon
   8028..8044    +  protein_bind   lac operator: The lac repressor binds to the lac operator to inhibit transcription in E. coli. This inhibition can be relieved by adding lactose or isopropyl-β-D-thiogalactopyranoside (IPTG). lac repressor encoded by lacI
   8081..8137    -  misc_feature   MCS: pUC18/19 multiple cloning site
   8134..8291    +  CDS            lacZα (fragment): LacZα fragment of β-galactosidase; lacZ fragment
   8297..8396    -  misc_feature   bom (fragment): basis of mobility region from pBR322
