[The description below was written by a language model from this plasmid's Addgene catalogue record and pLannotate feature annotations shown in this document.]
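Description:
pCAT.482 is an empty Level T acceptor vector for modular (MoClo-style) assembly. It is built on the broad-host-range, self-replicating RSF1010 replicon and belongs to a toolkit for engineering the fast-growing cyanobacterium Synechococcus sp. PCC 11901, described as compatible with the CyanoGate kit. The record lists no named backbone and no insert. The 8,484 nt sequence carries the RSF1010 oriV together with the repA, repB and repC genes that this origin needs for replication, plus an R1162-like antisense RNA. These parts let the plasmid replicate autonomously in diverse Gram-negative hosts rather than integrating into the chromosome. The RSF1010 oriT and the mobB and mobC mobilisation genes are also present, so the plasmid can be transferred by conjugation when a helper conjugative plasmid is supplied.

Selection is by spectinomycin, conferred by the annotated aadA gene, which also mediates streptomycin resistance. The feature table additionally detects a full-length KanR (aph(3')-Ia) gene, along with short β-lactamase and Tn903 transposase fragments that look like remnants of earlier construction. The catalogue lists only spectinomycin, and the record does not say whether the kanamycin marker is functional or meant to be used.

The acceptor site is a lac promoter/operator cassette with a CAP binding site, a pUC18/19 multiple cloning site and a lacZα fragment. In acceptors of this kind, such a cassette is normally displaced by the incoming assembly, allowing blue/white screening, although the type IIS sites involved are not annotated. A his operon terminator and a pBR322 bom fragment lie near the cassette. The vector is typically used to receive assembled expression cassettes for episomal delivery into cyanobacteria.
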