Addgene plasmid #203952: pCAT.482
Purpose: (Empty Backbone) Spectinomycin-based RSF1010 acceptor Level T
Depositing lab: Alistair McCormick. Depositing organization: University of Edinburgh. Publication: A toolbox to engineer the highly productive cyanobacterium Synechococcus sp. PCC 11901. Victoria AJ, Selao TT, Moreno-Cabezuelo JA, Mills LA, Gale GAR, Lea-Smith DJ, McCormick AJ. Plant Physiol. 2024 May 7:kiae261. doi: 10.1093/plphys/kiae261. PubMed 38713768.
Backbone
  Vector backbone: n/a
  Vector type: Synthetic Biology
Growth in bacteria
  Bacterial resistance: Spectinomycin, 50 μg/mL
  Growth temperature: 37°C
  Growth strain: DH5alpha
  Copy number: High Copy
Gene/Insert
  Gene/Insert name: None
Terms and licenses: Academic/Nonprofit Terms; Industry Terms: Not Available to Industry
Depositor comments: 11901 toolkit compatible with CyanoGate Kit
How to cite: pCAT.482 was a gift from Alistair McCormick (Addgene plasmid # 203952 ; http://n2t.net/addgene:203952 ; RRID:Addgene_203952)
